>Addgene plasmid #96873 | pWT057b | addgene full sequence | sequence record 189241 | Addgene NGS Result
GACGTCGCTAGCTGTACAAAAAAGCAGGCTTTAAAGGAACCAATTCAGTCGACTGGATCCGGTACCAAGG
TCGGGCAGGAAGAGGGCCTATTTCCCATGATTCCTTCATATTTGCATATACGATACAAGGCTGTTAGAGA
GATAATTAGAATTAATTTGACTGTAAACACAAAGATATTAGTACAAAATACGTGACGTAGAAAGTAATAA
TTTCTTGGGTAGTTTGCAGTTTTAAAATTATGTTTTAAAATGGACTATCATATGCTTACCGTAACTTGAA
AGTATTTCGATTTCTTGGCTTTATATATCTTGTGGAAAGGACGAAACACCGTTCTTCTGCTCGGACTCGG
TACATCCAGCTGATGAGTCCCAAATAGGACGAGACGCGCTTCGGTGCGTCCTGGATTCCACGAGTCCGAG
CAGAAGAAGAAGTTTTAGAGCTAGAAATAGCAAGTTAAAATAAGGCTAGTCCGTTATCAACTTGAAAAAG
TGGCACCGAGTCGGTGCTTTTTTTAAGCTTGGGCCGCTCGAGGTACCTCTCTACATATGACATGGGAGTT
TGTTTTGGCACCAAAATCAACGGGACTTTCCAAAATGTCGTAACAACTCCGCCCCATTGACGCAAATGGG
CGGTAGGCGTGTACGGTGGGAGGTCTATATAAGCAGAGCTGGTTTAGTGAACCGTCAGATCCGCTAGCGC
TACCGGACTCAGATCTCGAGCTCAAGCTTCGAATTCTGCAGTCGACGGTACCGCGGGCCCGGGATCCACC
GGTCGCCACCATGGCGCGTAAGGTCGATCTCACCTCCTGCGATCGCGAGCCGATCCACATCCCCGGCAGC
ATTCAGCCGTGCGGCTGCCTGCTAGCCTGCGACGCGCAGGCGGTGCGGATCACGCGCATTACGGAAAATG
CCGGCGCGTTCTTTGGACGCGAAACTCCGCGGGTCGGTGAGCTACTCGCCGATTACTTCGGCGAGACCGA
AGCCCATGCGCTGCGCAACGCACTGGCGCAGTCCTCCGATCCAAAGCGACCGGCGCTGATCTTCGGTTGG
CGCGACGGCCTGACCGGCCGCACCTTCGACATCTCACTGCATCGCCATGACGGTACATCGATCATCGAGT
TCGAGCCTGCGGCGGCCGAACAGGCCGACAATCCGCTGCGGCTGACGCGGCAGATCATCGCGCGCACCAA
AGAACTGAAGTCGCTCGAAGAGATGGCCGCACGGGTGCCGCGCTATCTGCAGGCGATGCTCGGCTATCAC
CGCGTGATGTTGTACCGCTTCGCGGACGACGGCTCCGGGATGGTGATCGGCGAGGCGAAGCGCAGCGACC
TCGAGAGCTTTCTCGGTCAGCACTTTCCGGCGTCGCTGGTCCCGCAGCAGGCGCGGCTACTGTACTTGAA
GAACGCGATCCGCGTGGTCTCGGATTCGCGCGGCATCAGCAGCCGGATCGTGCCCGAGCACGACGCCTCC
GGCGCCGCGCTCGATCTGTCGTTCGCGCACCTGCGCAGCATCTCGCCCTGCCATCTCGAATTTCTGCGGA
ACATGGGCGTCAGCGCCTCGATGTCGCTGTCGATCATCATTGACGGCACGCTATGGGGATTGATCATCTG
TCATCATTACGAGCCGCGTGCCGTGCCGATGGCGCAGCGCGTCGCGGCCGAAATGTTCGCCGACTTCTTA
TCGCTGCACTTCACCGCCGCCCACCACCAACGCTAAGCGGCCGCGACTCTAGATCATAATCAGCCATACC
ACATTTGTAGAGGTTTTACTTGCTTTAAAAAACCTCCCACACCTCCCCCTGAACCTGAAACATAAAATGA
ATGCAATTGTTGTTGTTAACTTGTTTATTGCAGCTTATAATGGTTACAAATAAAGCAATAGCATCACAAA
TTTCACAAATAAAGCATTTTTTTCACTGCATTCTAGTTGTGGTTTGTCCAAACTCATCAATGTATCTTAA
GGCGTAAATTGTAAGCGTTAATATTTTGTTAAAATTCGCGTTAAATTTTTATGTGAGCAAAAGGCCAGCA
AAAGGCCAGGAACCGTAAAAAGGCCGCGTTGCTGGCGTTTTTCCATAGGCTCCGCCCCCCTGACGAGCAT
CACAAAAATCGACGCTCAAGTCAGAGGTGGCGAAACCCGACAGGACTATAAAGATACCAGGCGTTTCCCC
CTGGAAGCTCCCTCGTGCGCTCTCCTGTTCCGACCCTGCCGCTTACCGGATACCTGTCCGCCTTTCTCCC
TTCGGGAAGCGTGGCGCTTTCTCATAGCTCACGCTGTAGGTATCTCAGTTCGGTGTAGGTCGTTCGCTCC
AAGCTGGGCTGTGTGCACGAACCCCCCGTTCAGCCCGACCGCTGCGCCTTATCCGGTAACTATCGTCTTG
AGTCCAACCCGGTAAGACACGACTTATCGCCACTGGCAGCAGCCACTGGTAACAGGATTAGCAGAGCGAG
GTATGTAGGCGGTGCTACAGAGTTCTTGAAGTGGTGGCCTAACTACGGCTACACTAGAAGAACAGTATTT
GGTATCTGCGCTCTGCTGAAGCCAGTTACCTTCGGAAAAAGAGTTGGTAGCTCTTGATCCGGCAAACAAA
CCACCGCTGGTAGCGGTGGTTTTTTTGTTTGCAAGCAGCAGATTACGCGCAAAAAAAAAGGATCTCAAGA
AGATCCTTTGATCTTTTCTACGGGGTCTGACGCTCAGTGGAACGAAAACTCACGTTAAGGGATTTTGGTC
ATGAGATTATCAAAAAGGATCTTCACCTAGATCCTTTTAAATTAAAAATGAAGTTTTAAATCAATCTAAA
GTATATATGAGTAAACTTGGTCTGACAGTTACCAATGCTTAATCAGTGAGGCACCTATCTCAGCGATCTG
TCTATTTCGTTCATCCATAGTTGCCTGACTCCCCGTCGTGTAGATAACTACGATACGGGAGGGCTTACCA
TCTGGCCCCAGTGCTGCAATGATACCGCGAGACCCACGCTCACCGGCTCCAGATTTATCAGCAATAAACC
AGCCAGCCGGAAGGGCCGAGCGCAGAAGTGGTCCTGCAACTTTATCCGCCTCCATCCAGTCTATTAATTG
TTGCCGGGAAGCTAGAGTAAGTAGTTCGCCAGTTAATAGTTTGCGCAACGTTGTTGCCATTGCTACAGGC
ATCGTGGTGTCACGCTCGTCGTTTGGTATGGCTTCATTCAGCTCCGGTTCCCAACGATCAAGGCGAGTTA
CATGATCCCCCATGTTGTGCAAAAAAGCGGTTAGCTCCTTCGGTCCTCCGATCGTTGTCAGAAGTAAGTT
GGCCGCAGTGTTATCACTCATGGTTATGGCAGCACTGCATAATTCTCTTACTGTCATGCCATCCGTAAGA
TGCTTTTCTGTGACTGGTGAGTACTCAACCAAGTCATTCTGAGAATAGTGTATGCGGCGACCGAGTTGCT
CTTGCCCGGCGTCAATACGGGATAATACCGCGCCACATAGCAGAACTTTAAAAGTGCTCATCATTGGAAA
ACGTTCTTCGGGGCGAAAACTCTCAAGGATCTTACCGCTGTTGAGATCCAGTTCGATGTAACCCACTCGT
GCACCCAACTGATCTTCAGCATCTTTTACTTTCACCAGCGTTTCTGGGTGAGCAAAAACAGGAAGGCAAA
ATGCCGCAAAAAAGGGAATAAGGGCGACACGGAAATGTTGAATACTCATACTCTTCCTTTTTCAATATTA
TTGAAGCATTTATCAGGGTTATTGTCTCATGAGCGGATACATATTTGAATGTATTTAGAAAAATAAACAA
ATAGGGGTTCCGCGCACATTTCCCCGAAAAGTGCCACCT
Features (pLannotate 1.2.2; 13 found; start..end, strand, type, name):
     13..30      +  protein_bind   attB1 (fragment): mutant version of attB; recombination site for the Gateway® BP reaction BP Clonase™
     82..322     +  promoter       U6 promoter: RNA polymerase III promoter for human U6 snRNA
    353..405     +  ncRNA          Hammerhead 1: Accession: RF00163 - Hammerhead ribozyme (type I)
    432..507     +  misc_RNA       gRNA scaffold: guide RNA scaffold for the Streptococcus pyogenes CRISPR/Cas9 system
    619..670     +  promoter       CMVd2 promoter: truncated human cytomegalovirus (CMV) immediate early promoter that yields moderately reduced expression relative to the full-length promoter
    693..773     +  misc_feature   MCS: multiple cloning site
    781..1716    +  CDS            iRFP670: near-infrared fluorescent protein with an emission peak at 670 nm, engineered from a bacterial phytochrome (Shcherbakova and Verkhusha, 2013) derived from Rhodopseudomonas palustris RpBphP6
   1732..1815    +  CDS            large T antigen (fragment): large T antigen from SV40 (simian virus 40)
   1838..1959    +  polyA_signal   SV40 poly(A) signal: SV40 polyadenylation signal
   1966..2010    -  rep_origin     M13 ori (fragment): M13 bacteriophage origin of replication; arrow indicates direction of (+) strand synthesis
   2070..2658    -  rep_origin     ori: high-copy-number ColE1/pMB1/pBR322/pUC origin of replication
   2829..3689    -  CDS            AmpR: β-lactamase; bla; confers resistance to ampicillin, carbenicillin, and related antibiotics
   3690..3794    -  promoter       AmpR promoter: bla
