[The description below was written by a language model from this plasmid's Addgene catalogue record and pLannotate feature annotations shown in this document.]
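Description:
pWT057b is a small (about 3.8 kb) mammalian expression plasmid built on the pFYF1320 backbone that delivers a ribozyme-embedded guide RNA for Streptococcus pyogenes Cas9. It is maintained in E. coli through a high-copy ColE1/pUC-type origin and selected with ampicillin via the bla (AmpR) gene and its native promoter. A short M13 origin fragment and a partial attB1 Gateway site are also detected and appear to be backbone remnants.

The payload is a human U6 (RNA polymerase III) promoter driving a transcript named dHHR-bsgRNA-EMX1. The feature table places a hammerhead ribozyme motif between the promoter and the Cas9 gRNA scaffold, and the guide targets the human EMX1 locus. In the associated work on aptazyme-embedded guide RNAs, a "blocked" sgRNA (bsgRNA) carries a 5' extension that pairs with the spacer and suppresses guide activity, and self-cleavage by the hammerhead removes that blocking segment. By that naming convention "dHHR" most plausibly denotes a catalytically dead hammerhead, which would keep the guide blocked and make this a non-cleaving negative control. The record itself does not spell out this abbreviation.

Downstream, a separate annotated cassette comprises a truncated CMV promoter element (CMVd2), a multiple cloning site, the near-infrared fluorescent protein iRFP670, a short SV40 large T antigen fragment and an SV40 polyadenylation signal. The record does not state its purpose; such a reporter would typically mark transfected cells. No Cas9 coding sequence is annotated, so the nuclease or dCas9 effector must be supplied from another construct for genome editing or transcriptional activation experiments in human cells.
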