Addgene plasmid #96873: pWT057b
Purpose: dHHR-bsgRNA-EMX1
Depositing lab: David Liu. Depositing organization: Harvard University. Publication: Aptazyme-embedded guide RNAs enable ligand-responsive genome editing and transcriptional activation. Tang W, Hu JH, Liu DR. Nat Commun. 2017 Jun 28;8:15939. doi: 10.1038/ncomms15939. PubMed 28656978.
Backbone
  Vector backbone: pFYF1320
  Vector type: Mammalian Expression
Growth in bacteria
  Bacterial resistance: Ampicillin, 100 μg/mL
  Growth temperature: 37°C
  Growth strain: DH5alpha
  Copy number: High Copy
Gene/Insert
  Gene/Insert name: dHHR-bsgRNA-EMX1
  gRNA/shRNA sequence: GTTCTTCTGCTCGGACTCGGTACATCCAGCTGATGAGTCCCAAATAGGACGAGACGCGCTTCGGTGCGTCCTGGATTCCACGAGTCCGAGCAGAAGAAGAAGTTTTAGAGCTAGAAATAGCAAGTTAAAATAAGGCTAGTCCGTTATCAACTTGAAAAAGTGGCACCGAGTCGGTGCTTTTTTT
  Species: H. sapiens (human)
  Cloning method: Unknown
Terms and licenses: Academic/Nonprofit Terms; Industry Terms: Not Available to Industry
How to cite: pWT057b was a gift from David Liu (Addgene plasmid # 96873 ; http://n2t.net/addgene:96873 ; RRID:Addgene_96873)
